>Addgene plasmid #57992 | mTagRFP-Membrane-1 | addgene full sequence | sequence record 313444 | Addgene NGS Result
ATTCTGTGGATAACCGTATTACCGCCATGCATTAGTTATTAATAGTAATCAATTACGGGGTCATTAGTTC
ATAGCCCATATATGGAGTTCCGCGTTACATAACTTACGGTAAATGGCCCGCCTGGCTGACCGCCCAACGA
CCCCCGCCCATTGACGTCAATAATGACGTATGTTCCCATAGTAACGCCAATAGGGACTTTCCATTGACGT
CAATGGGTGGAGTATTTACGGTAAACTGCCCACTTGGCAGTACATCAAGTGTATCATATGCCAAGTACGC
CCCCTATTGACGTCAATGACGGTAAATGGCCCGCCTGGCATTATGCCCAGTACATGACCTTATGGGACTT
TCCTACTTGGCAGTACATCTACGTATTAGTCATCGCTATTACCATGGTGATGCGGTTTTGGCAGTACATC
AATGGGCGTGGATAGCGGTTTGACTCACGGGGATTTCCAAGTCTCCACCCCATTGACGTCAATGGGAGTT
TGTTTTGGCACCAAAATCAACGGGACTTTCCAAAATGTCGTAACAACTCCGCCCCATTGACGCAAATGGG
CGGTAGGCGTGTACGGTGGGAGGTCTATATAAGCAGAGCTGGTTTAGTGAACCGTCAGATCCGCTAGCGC
TACCGGACTCAGATCTCGAGCTCAAGCTTCGAATTCTGCAGTCGACGGTACCGCGGGCCCGGGATCCACC
GGTCGCCACCATGCTGTGCTGTATGAGAAGAACCAAACAGGTTGAAAAGAATGATGAGGACCAAAAGATC
AGCGAGCTGATTAAGGAGAACATGCACATGAAGCTGTACATGGAGGGCACCGTGAACAACCACCACTTCA
AGTGCACATCCGAGGGCGAAGGCAAGCCCTACGAGGGCACCCAGACCATGAGAATCAAGGTGGTCGAGGG
CGGCCCTCTCCCCTTCGCCTTCGACATCCTGGCTACCAGCTTCATGTACGGCAGCAGAACCTTCATCAAC
CACACCCAGGGCATCCCCGACTTCTTTAAGCAGTCCTTCCCTGAGGGCTTCACATGGGAGAGAGTCACCA
CATACGAAGACGGGGGCGTGCTGACCGCTACCCAGGACACCAGCCTCCAGGACGGCTGCCTCATCTACAA
CGTCAAGATCAGAGGGGTGAACTTCCCATCCAACGGCCCTGTGATGCAGAAGAAAACACTCGGCTGGGAG
GCCAACACCGAGATGCTGTACCCCGCTGACGGCGGCCTGGAAGGCAGAAGCGACATGGCCCTGAAGCTCG
TGGGCGGGGGCCACCTGATCTGCAACTTCAAGACCACATACAGATCCAAGAAACCCGCTAAGAACCTCAA
GATGCCCGGCGTCTACTATGTGGACCACAGACTGGAAAGAATCAAGGAGGCCGACAAAGAGACCTACGTC
GAGCAGCACGAGGTGGCTGTGGCCAGATACTGCGACCTCCCTAGCAAACTGGGGCACAAACTTAATTGAG
CGGCCGCGACTCTAGATCATAATCAGCCATACCACATTTGTAGAGGTTTTACTTGCTTTAAAAAACCTCC
CACACCTCCCCCTGAACCTGAAACATAAAATGAATGCAATTGTTGTTGTTAACTTGTTTATTGCAGCTTA
TAATGGTTACAAATAAAGCAATAGCATCACAAATTTCACAAATAAAGCATTTTTTTCACTGCATTCTAGT
TGTGGTTTGTCCAAACTCATCAATGTATCTTAAGGCGTAAATTGTAAGCGTTAATATTTTGTTAAAATTC
GCGTTAAATTTTTGTTAAATCAGCTCATTTTTTAACCAATAGGCCGAAATCGTCAAAATCCCTTATAAAT
CAAAAGAATAGACCGAGATAGGGT
[37 nt withheld, positions 1845-1881]
AAAGAACGTGGACTCCAACGTCAAAGG
[49 nt withheld, positions 1909-1957]
T
[91 nt withheld, positions 1959-2049]
G
[124 nt withheld, positions 2051-2174]
CAGGTGGCACTTTTCGGGGAAATGTGCGCGGAACCCCTATTTGTTTATTTTTCTAAATACATTCAAATAT
GTATCCGCTCATGAGACAATAACCCTGATAAATGCTTCAATAATATTGAAAAAGGAAGAGTCCTGAGGCG
GAAAGAACCAGCTGTGGAATGTGTGTCAGTTAGGGTGTGGAAAGTCCCCAGGCTCCCCAGCAGGCAGAAG
TATGCAAAGCATGCATCTCAATTAGTCAGCAACCAGGTGTGGAAAGTCCCCAGGCTCCCCAGCAGGCAGA
AGTATGCAAAGCATGCATCTCAATTAGTCAGCAACCATAGTCCCGCCCCTAACTCCGCCCATCCCGCCCC
TAACTCCGCCCAGTTCCGCCCATTCTCCGCCCCATGGCTGACTAATTTTTTTTATTTATGCAGAGGCCGA
GGCCGCCTCGGCCTCTGAGCTATTCCAGAAGTAGTGAGGAGGCTTTTTTGGAGGCCTAGGCTTTTGCAAA
GATCGATCAAGAGACAGGATGAGGATCGTTTCGCATGATTGAACAAGATGGATTGCACGCAGGTTCTCCG
GCCGCTTGGGTGGAGAGGCTATTCGGCTATGACTGGGCACAACAGACAATCGGCTGCTCTGATGCCGCCG
TGTTCCGGCTGTCAGCGCAGGGGCGCCCGGTTCTTTTTGTCAAGACCGACCTGTCCGGTGCCCTGAATGA
ACTGCAAGACGAGGCAGCGCGGCTATCGTGGCTGGCCACGACGGGCGTTCCTTGCGCAGCTGTGCTCGAC
GTTGTCACTGAAGCGGGAAGGGACTGGCTGCTATTGGGCGAAGTGCCGGGGCAGGATCTCCTGTCATCTC
ACCTTGCTCCTGCCGAGAAAGTATCCATCATGGCTGATGCAATGCGGCGGCTGCATACGCTTGATCCGGC
TACCTGCCCATTCGACCACCAAGCGAAACATCGCATCGAGCGAGCACGTACTCGGATGGAAGCCGGTCTT
GTCGATCAGGATGATCTGGACGAAGAGCATCAGGGGCTCGCGCCAGCCGAACTGTTCGCCAGGCTCAAGG
CGAGCATGCCCGACGGCGAGGATCTCGTCGTGACCCATGGCGATGCCTGCTTGCCGAATATCATGGTGGA
AAATGGCCGCTTTTCTGGATTCATCGACTGTGGCCGGCTGGGTGTGGCGGACCGCTATCAGGACATAGCG
TTGGCTACCCGTGATATTGCTGAAGAGCTTGGCGGCGAATGGGCTGACCGCTTCCTCGTGCTTTACGGTA
TCGCCGCTCCCGATTCGCAGCGCATCGCCTTCTATCGCCTTCTTGACGAGTTCTTCTGAGCGGGACTCTG
GGGTTCGAAATGACCGACCAAGCGACGCCCAACCTGCCATCACGAGATTTCGATTCCACCGCCGCCTTCT
ATGAAAGGTTGGGCTTCGGAATCGTTTTCCGGGACGCCGGCTGGATGATCCTCCAGCGCGGGGATCTCAT
GCTGGAGTTCTTCGCCCACCCTAGGGGGAGGCTAACTGAAACACGGAAGGAGACAATACCGGAAGGAACC
CGCGCTATGACGGCAATAAAAAGACAGAATAAAACGCACGGTGTTGGGTCGTTTGTTCATAAACGCGGGG
TTCGGTCCCAGGGCTGGCACTCTGTCGATACCCCACCGAGACCCCATTGGGGCCAATACGCCCGCGTTTC
TTCCTTTTCCCCACCCCACCCCCCAAGTTCGGGTGAAGGCCCAGGGCTCGCAGCCAACGTCGGGGCGGCA
GGCCCTGCCATAGCCTCAGGTTACTCATATATACTTTAGATTGATTTAAAACTTCATTTTTAATTTAAAA
GGATCTAGGTGAAGATCCTTTTTGATAATCTCATGACCAAAATCCCTTAACGTGAGTTTTCGTTCCACTG
AGCGTCAGACCCCGTAGAAAAGATCAAAGGATCTTCTTGAGATCCTTTTTTTCTGCGCGTAATCTGCTGC
TTGCAAACAAAAAAACCACCGCTACCAGCGGTGGTTTGTTTGCCGGATCAAGAGCTACCAACTCTTTTTC
CGAAGGTAACTGGCTTCAGCAGAGCGCAGATACCAAATACTGTTCTTCTAGTGTAGCCGTAGTTAGGCCA
CCACTTCAAGAACTCTGTAGCACCGCCTACATACCTCGCTCTGCTAATCCTGTTACCAGTGGCTGCTGCC
AGTGGCGATAAGTCGTGTCTTACCGGGTTGGACTCAAGACGATAGTTACCGGATAAGGCGCAGCGGTCGG
GCTGAACGGGGGGTTCGTGCACACAGCCCAGCTTGGAGCGAACGACCTACACCGAACTGAGATACCTACA
GCGTGAGCTATGAGAAAGCGCCACGCTTCCCGAAGGGAGAAAGGCGGACAGGTATCCGGTAAGCGGCAGG
GTCGGAACAGGAGAGCGCACGAGGGAGCTTCCAGGGGGAAACGCCTGGTATCTTTATAGTCCTGTCGGGT
TTCGCCACCTCTGACTTGAGCGTCGATTTTTGTGATGCTCGTCAGGGGGGCGGAGCCTATGGAAAAACGC
CAGCAACGCGGCCTTTTTACGGTTCCTGGCCTTTTGCTGGCCTTTTGCTCACATGTTCTTTCCTGCGTTA
TCCCCTG
Features (pLannotate 1.2.2; 16 found; start..end, strand, type, name):
      1..25      +  rep_origin     RSF ori (fragment): Plasmids containing the RSF 1030 origin of replication can be propagated in E. coli cells that contain additional plasmids with compatible origins.
     93..396     +  enhancer       CMV enhancer: human cytomegalovirus immediate early enhancer
    397..600     +  promoter       CMV promoter: human cytomegalovirus (CMV) immediate early promoter
    623..703     +  misc_feature   MCS: multiple cloning site
    711..776     +  CDS            Gap43 (fragment): NEUM_RAT - Experimental evidence at protein level: Swiss-Prot protein existence level 1. This protein is associated with nerve growth. It is a major component of the motile 'growth cones' that form the tips of elongating axons. Plays a role in axonal and dendritic filopodia induction (By similarity). From Rattus norvegicus (Rat).
    768..1460    +  CDS            TagRFP: TagRFP is a basic (constitutively fluorescent) red fluorescent protein published in 2007, derived from Entacmaea quadricolor. It has very low acid sensitivity.
   1485..1568    +  CDS            large T antigen (fragment): large T antigen from SV40 (simian virus 40)
   1591..1712    +  polyA_signal   SV40 poly(A) signal: SV40 polyadenylation signal
   1816..2174    -  rep_origin     f1 ori (sequence partly withheld): f1 bacteriophage origin of replication; arrow indicates direction of (+) strand synthesis
   2201..2305    +  promoter       AmpR promoter: bla
   2307..2664    +  promoter       SV40 promoter: SV40 enhancer and early promoter
   2699..3493    +  CDS            NeoR/KanR: aminoglycoside phosphotransferase from Tn5; aph(3')-II (or nptII); confers resistance to neomycin, kanamycin, and G418 (Geneticin®)
   3514..3666    +  CDS            ble (fragment): BLE_KLEPN - Experimental evidence at protein level: Swiss-Prot protein existence level 1. Binding protein with a strong affinity to the bleomycin family of antibiotics. Binds to CL990; an antimitotic-antibiotic compound. From Klebsiella pneumoniae.
   3725..3772    +  polyA_signal   HSV TK poly(A) signal: herpes simplex virus thymidine kinase polyadenylation signal (Cole and Stacy, 1985)
   3863..3879    -  polyA_signal   bGH poly(A) signal (fragment): bovine growth hormone polyadenylation signal
   4101..4689    +  rep_origin     ori: high-copy-number ColE1/pMB1/pBR322/pUC origin of replication
