[The description below was written by a language model from this plasmid's Addgene catalogue record and pLannotate feature annotations shown in this document.]
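Description:
mTagRFP-Membrane-1 is a 4,771 nt mammalian expression plasmid that produces a plasma-membrane-targeted red fluorescent protein. The catalogue lists it as an empty backbone with no separate insert, because the localization signal and fluorophore are treated as part of the backbone. Expression is driven by the human cytomegalovirus immediate early enhancer and promoter, followed by a short multiple cloning site. Downstream lies a short coding fragment matching rat Gap43 (neuromodulin), which the record describes as the N-terminal 20 amino acids serving as a membrane localization signal. It runs directly into the TagRFP coding sequence, a red fluorescent protein derived from Entacmaea quadricolor. The depositor gives excitation and emission maxima of 555 and 584 nm. An SV40 polyadenylation signal terminates the transcript. The small SV40 large T antigen fragment annotated just before it is probably carried along with that SV40-derived region rather than being an expressed element.

The plasmid replicates in E. coli at high copy from a ColE1/pUC-type origin and also carries an f1 phage origin. A single Tn5 NeoR/KanR gene provides selection in both hosts. A bacterial bla-type promoter drives it for kanamycin resistance in bacteria, and the SV40 enhancer/early promoter, paired with the HSV TK polyadenylation signal, drives it for G418 selection of stably transfected mammalian cells. The small RSF ori, ble and bGH poly(A) fragments in the annotation look like partial matches or backbone remnants with no evident function. The construct is suited to labelling the plasma membrane in live or fixed mammalian cells for fluorescence imaging, for example as a red membrane marker alongside other fluorescent fusions.
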