Addgene plasmid #57992: mTagRFP-Membrane-1
Purpose: (Empty Backbone) Localization: Plasma Membrane, Excitation: 555, Emission: 584
Depositing lab: Michael Davidson. Depositing organization: Florida State University, Tallahassee.
Backbone
  Vector backbone: mTagRFP
  Vector type: Mammalian Expression
  Selectable markers: Neomycin (select with G418)
  Tag / fusion protein: N-terminal 20 Aas MLS from Neuromodulin (C terminal on backbone); mTagRFP (C terminal on backbone)
Growth in bacteria
  Bacterial resistance: Kanamycin, 50 μg/mL
  Growth temperature: 37°C
  Growth strain: DH5alpha
  Copy number: High Copy
Gene/Insert
  Gene/Insert name: None
  Tag / fusion protein: N-terminal 20 Aas MLS from Neuromodulin (C terminal on backbone); mTagRFP (C terminal on backbone)
Terms and licenses: Academic/Nonprofit Terms; Industry Terms
Depositor comments: N-terminal 20 AAs from Neuromodulin. Excitation = 555; Emission = 584
How to cite: mTagRFP-Membrane-1 was a gift from Michael Davidson (Addgene plasmid # 57992 ; http://n2t.net/addgene:57992 ; RRID:Addgene_57992)
