>Addgene plasmid #57992 | mTagRFP-Membrane-1 | depositor partial sequence | sequence record 89141 | insert sequence
GACTCAGATCTCGAGCTCAAGCTTCGAATTCTGCAGTCGACGGTACCGCGGGCCCGGGATCCACCGGTCG
CCACCATGCTGTGCTGTATGAGAAGAACCAAACAGGTTGAAAAGAATGATGAGGACCAAAAGATCAGCGA
GCTGATTAAGGAGAACATGCACATGAAGCTGTACATGGAGGGCACCGTGAACAACCACCACTTCAAGTGC
ACATCCGAGGGCGAAGGCAAGCCCTACGAGGGCACCCAGACCATGAGAATCAAGGTGGTCGAGGGCGGCC
CTCTCCCCTTCGCCTTCGACATCCTGGCTACCAGCTTCATGTACGGCAGCAGAACCTTCATCAACCACAC
CCAGGGCATCCCCGACTTCTTTAAGCAGTCCTTCCCTGAGGGCTTCACATGGGAGAGAGTCACCACATAC
GAAGACGGGGGCGTGCTGACCGCTACCCAGGACACCAGCCTCCAGGACGGCTGCCTCATCTACAACGTCA
AGATCAGAGGGGTGAACTTCCCATCCAACGGCCCTGTGATGCAGAAGAAAACACTCGGCTGGGAGGCCAA
CACCGAGATGCTGTACCCCGCTGACGGCGGCCTGGAAGGCAGAAGCGACATGGCCCTGAAGCTCGTGGGC
GGGGGCCACCTGATCTGCAACTTCAAGACCACATACAGATCCAAGAAACCCGCTAAGAACCTCAAGATGC
CCGGCGTCTACTATGTGGACCACAGACTGGAAAGAATCAAGGAGGCCGACAAAGAGACCTACGTCGAGCA
GCACGAGGTGGCTGTGGCCAGATACTGCGACCTCCCTAGCAAACTGGGGCACAAACTTAATTGAGCGGCC
GCGACTCTAGATCATAATCAGCCATACCACATGAG
